Addgene plasmid #56608: mVenus-Cx26-M-7
Purpose: Localization: Gap Junctions, Excitation: 515, Emission: 528
Depositing lab: Michael Davidson. Depositing organization: Florida State University, Tallahassee.
Backbone
  Vector backbone: mVenus
  Backbone size w/o insert (bp): 4750
  Vector type: Mammalian Expression
  Selectable markers: Neomycin (select with G418)
Growth in bacteria
  Bacterial resistance: Kanamycin, 50 μg/mL
  Growth temperature: 37°C
  Growth strain: DH5alpha
  Copy number: High Copy
Gene/Insert
  Gene/Insert name: Cx26 (alt name: NM_001004099.1)
  Species: R. norvegicus (rat)
  Mutation: silent mutation in the untranslated sequence; GCT
  Promoter: CMV
  Tag / fusion protein: mVenus
  Cloning method: Unknown
  Sequencing primers: 5′ CMV-F; 3′ SV40pA-R
Terms and licenses: Academic/Nonprofit Terms; Industry Terms
Depositor comments: This version of Cx26 contains a silent mutation in the untranslated sequence; GCT. Excitation = 515; Emission = 528
How to cite: mVenus-Cx26-M-7 was a gift from Michael Davidson (Addgene plasmid # 56608 ; http://n2t.net/addgene:56608 ; RRID:Addgene_56608)
