[The description below was written by a language model from this plasmid's Addgene catalogue record.]
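Description:
mVenus-Cx26-M-7 is a mammalian expression plasmid that produces rat (R. norvegicus) connexin 26 (Cx26) fused to the yellow fluorescent protein mVenus, intended as a live-cell marker for gap junctions. It is built on an mVenus fluorescent-protein backbone of about 4.75 kb (excluding the insert). It is maintained as a high-copy plasmid in E. coli under kanamycin selection. For mammalian cells, the vector carries a neomycin resistance marker, allowing G418 selection of stable transfectants. The record does not list the origin of replication or provide a feature map, so the finer layout of the backbone is not documented here.

Expression of the fusion is driven by the CMV promoter, a strong constitutive promoter in most mammalian cell lines. The listed 3′ sequencing primer points to an SV40 polyadenylation signal downstream of the cassette. Cx26 is a gap junction channel subunit, so the tagged protein is expected to assemble into the plaques that form between adjacent cells, and the catalogue gives gap junctions as the localization. mVenus is a monomeric YFP variant, recorded here with an excitation peak at 515 nm and emission at 528 nm. The record does not explicitly state whether the tag sits at the N- or C-terminus of Cx26, nor the nature of any linker. The depositor notes that this version of Cx26 carries a silent change (GCT) in untranslated sequence, which should not alter the encoded protein. The cloning method is recorded as unknown. Typical use is fluorescence imaging of gap junction localization, trafficking and dynamics in transfected cells.
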