>Addgene plasmid #56608 | mVenus-Cx26-M-7 | depositor partial sequence | sequence record 87496 | insert sequence
ACGTCAGATCCGCTAGCGCTACCGGACTCAGATCTCGAGCTCAAGCTTCGAATTCGCGGCTGCACGCTCC
TCGGGACACAGTGCCAACCATCCAGAGGACAAGATGGATTGGGGCACACTACAGAGCATCCTCGGGGGTG
TCAACAAGCACTCCACCAGCATTGGGAAAATCTGGCTCACTGTCCTCTTCATCTTCCGCATCATGATCCT
CGTGGTGGCCGCGAAGGAGGTGTGGGGAGATGAGCAAGCCGATTTTGTTTGCAACACTCTCCAGCCTGGC
TGTAAGAATGTGTGCTACGACCACTACTTCCCCATCTCTCACATCCGGCTCTGGGCTCTGCAGCTGATCA
TGGTGTCCACGCCGGCCCTCCTGGTAGCTATGCACGTGGCCTACCGGAGACACGAAAAGAAACGGAAGTT
CATGAAGGGAGAGATAAAGAACGAGTTTAAGGACATCGAAGAGATCAAAACCCAGAAGGTCCGTATCGAA
GGGTCCCTGTGGTGGACCTACACCACCAGCATCTTCTTCCGGGTCATCTTCGAAGCTGTCTTCATGTATG
TCTTTTACATCATGTACAATGGCTTCTTCATGCAGCGTCTGGTGAAGTGTAACGCCTGGCCTTGTCCCAA
TACAGTGGACTGCTTCATTTCCAGGCCCACAGAAAAGACTGTCTTCACGGTGTTCATGATCTCTGTGTCT
GGAATTTGCATCCTGCTAAACATCACAGAGCTGTGCTATCTGTTCATTAGGTATTGCTCAGGGAAGTCCA
AAAGACCAGTCGCGGATCCACCGGTCGCCACCATGGTGAGCAAGGGCGAGGAGCTGTTCACCGGGGTGGT
GCCCATCCTGGTCGAGCTGGACGGCGACGTAAACGGCCACAAGTTCAGCGTGTCCGGCGAGGGCGAGGGC
GATGCCACCTACGGCAAGCTGACCCTGAAGCTGATCTGCACCACCGGCAAGCTGCCCGTGCCCTGGCCCA
CCCTCGTGACCACCCTGGGCTACGGCCTGCAGTGCTTCGCCCGCTACCCCGACCACATGAAGCAGCACGA
CTTCTTCAAGTCCGCCATGCCCGAAGGCTACGTCCAGGAGCGCACCATCTTCTTCAAGGACGACGGCAAC
TACAAGACCCGCGCCGAGGTGAAGTTCGAGGGCGACACCCTGGTGAACCGCATCGAGCTGAAGGGCATCG
ACTTCAAGGAGGACGGCAACATCCTGGGGCACAAGCTGGAGTACAACTACAACAGCCACAACGTCTATAT
CACCGCCGACAAGCAGAAGAACGGCATCAAGGCCAACTTCAAGATCCGCCACAACATCGAGGACGGCGGC
GTGCAGCTCGCCGACCACTACCAGCAGAACACCCCCATCGGCGACGGCCCCGTGCTGCTGCCCGACAACC
ACTACCTGAGCTACCAGTCCAAGCTGAGCAAAGACCCCAACGAGAAGCGCGATCACATGGTCCTGCTGGA
GTTCGTGACCGCCGCCGGGATCACTCTCGGCATGGACGAGCTGTACAAGTAAAGCGGCCGCGACTCTAGA
TCATAATCAGCCATACCACATT
